>Addgene plasmid #62402 | MXS_LSS-mKate2 | depositor full sequence | sequence record 102463 | Full Sequence
CATGATATCAAACGCGTAACTCGAGATGAGCGAGCTGATTAAGGAGAACATGCACATGAAGCTGTACATG
GAAGGCACCGTGAACAACCACCACTTCAAGTGCACATCCGAGGGCGAAGGCAAGCCCTACGAGGGCACCC
AGACCATGAGAATCAAGGTGGTCGAGGGCGGCCCTCTACCCTTCGCCTTCGACATCTTGGCTACCAGCTT
CATGTACGGCAGCTACACCTTCATCAACCACACCCAGGGCATCCCCGACTTCTTTAAGCAGTCCTTCCCT
GAGGGCTTCACATGGGAGAGAGTCACCACATACGAAGACGGGGGCGTGCTGACCGCTACCCAGGACACCA
GCCTCCAGGACGGTTGCCTCATCTACAACGTCAAGATCAGAGGGGTGAACTTCACATCCAACGGCCCTGT
GATGCAGAAGAAAACACTCGGCTGGGAGGCCGGCACCGAGATGCTGTACCCCGCTGACGGCGGCCTGGAA
GGCAGATCTGACGACGCCCTGAAGCTCGTGGGCGGGGGCCACCTGATCTGCAACTTGAAGAGCACATACA
GATCCAAGAAACCCGCTAAGAATCTCAAGGTGCCCGGCGTCTACTATGTGGACCGAAGACTGGAAAGAAT
CAAGGAGGCCGACAAAGAGACCTACGTCGAGCAGCACGAGGTGGCTGTGGCCAGATACTGCGACCTCCCT
AGCAAACTGGGGCACAAGGTCGACCAATTCGGGGAAATGTGCGCGGAACCCCTATTTGTTTATTTTTCTA
AATACATTCAAATATGTATCCGCTCATGAGACAATAACCCTGATAAATGCTTCAATAATATTGAAAAAGG
AAGAGTATGAGTATTCAACATTTCCGTGTCGCCCTTATTCCCTTTTTTGCGGCATTTTGCCTTCCTGTTT
TTGCTCACCCAGAAACGCTGGTGAAAGTAAAAGATGCTGAAGATCAGTTGGGTGCACGAGTGGGTTACAT
CGAACTGGATCTCAACAGCGGTAAGATCCTTGAGAGTTTTCGCCCCGAAGAACGTTTTCCAATGATGAGC
ACTTTTAAAGTTCTGCTATGTGGCGCGGTATTATCCCGTATTGACGCCGGGCAAGAGCAACTCGGTCGCC
GCATACACTATTCTCAGAATGACTTGGTTGAGTACTCACCAGTCACAGAAAAGCATCTTACGGATGGCAT
GACAGTAAGAGAATTATGCAGTGCTGCCATAACCATGAGTGATAACACTGCGGCCAACTTACTTCTGACA
ACGATCGGAGGACCGAAGGAGCTAACCGCTTTTTTGCACAACATGGGGGATCATGTAACTCGCCTTGATC
GTTGGGAACCGGAGCTGAATGAAGCCATACCAAACGACGAGCGTGACACCACGATGCCTGTAGCAATGGC
AACAACGTTGCGCAAACTATTAACTGGCGAACTACTTACTCTAGCTTCCCGGCAACAATTAATAGACTGG
ATGGAGGCGGATAAAGTTGCAGGACCACTTCTGCGCTCGGCCCTTCCGGCTGGCTGGTTTATTGCTGATA
AATCTGGAGCCGGTGAGCGTGGGTCTCGCGGTATCATTGCAGCACTGGGGCCAGATGGTAAGCCCTCCCG
TATCGTAGTTATCTACACGACGGGGAGTCAGGCAACTATGGATGAACGAAATAGACAGATCGCTGAGATA
GGTGCCTCACTGATTAAGCATTGGTAACTGTCAGACCAAGTTTACTCATATATACTTTAGATTGATTTAA
AACTTCATTTTTAATTTAAAAGGATCTAGGTGAAGATCCTTTTTGATAATCTCATGACCAAAATCCCTTA
ACGTGAGTTTTCGTTCCACTGAGCGTCAGACCCCGTAGAAAAGATCAAAGGATCTTCTTGAGATCCTTTT
TTTCTGCGCGTAATCTGCTGCTTGCAAACAAAAAAACCACCGCTACCAGCGGTGGTTTGTTTGCCGGATC
AAGAGCTACCAACTCTTTTTCCGAAGGTAACTGGCTTCAGCAGAGCGCAGATACCAAATACTGTTCTTCT
AGTGTAGCCGTAGTTAGGCCACCACTTCAAGAACTCTGTAGCACCGCCTACATACCTCGCTCTGCTAATC
CTGTTACCAGTGGCTGCTGCCAGTGGCGATAAGTCGTGTCTTACCGGGTTGGACTCAAGACGATAGTTAC
CGGATAAGGCGCAGCGGTCGGGCTGAACGGGGGGTTCGTGCACACAGCCCAGCTTGGAGCGAACGACCTA
CACCGAACTGAGATACCTACAGCGTGAGCTATGAGAAAGCGCCACGCTTCCCGAAGGGAGAAAGGCGGAC
AGGTATCCGGTAAGCGGCAGGGTCGGAACAGGAGAGCGCACGAGGGAGCTTCCAGGGGGAAACGCCTGGT
ATCTTTATAGTCCTGTCGGGTTTCGCCACCTCTGACTTGAGCGTCGATTTTTGTGATGCTCGTCAGGGGG
GCGGAGCCTATGGAAAAACGCCAGCAACGCGGCCTTTTTACGGTTCCTGGCCTTTTGCTGGCCTTTTGCT
CACATGTTCTTTCCTGCGTTATCCCCTGATTCTGTGGATAACCGTATTACCGCCTTTGAGTGAGCTGATA
CCGCTCGCCGCAGCCGAACGACCGAGCGCAGCGAGTCAGTGAGC
Features (pLannotate 1.2.2; 4 found; start..end, strand, type, name):
     26..724     +  CDS            LSS-mKate2: LSS-mKate2 is a basic (constitutively fluorescent) long stokes shift fluorescent protein published in 2010, derived from Entacmaea quadricolor. It has very low acid sensitivity.
    742..846     +  promoter       AmpR promoter: bla
    847..1707    +  CDS            AmpR: β-lactamase; bla; confers resistance to ampicillin, carbenicillin, and related antibiotics
   1878..2466    +  rep_origin     ori: high-copy-number ColE1/pMB1/pBR322/pUC origin of replication
