[The description below was written by a language model from this plasmid's Addgene catalogue record and pLannotate feature annotations shown in this document.]
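Description:
MXS_LSS-mKate2 is a small (about 2.6 kb) synthetic-biology building-block plasmid from the MXS-chaining cloning platform, a modular system developed for assembling constructs for imaging and flow cytometry in mammalian cells. It consists of the minimal MXS_chaining backbone (roughly 1.9 kb) carrying a single part. The backbone provides only what is needed for propagation in E. coli: a high-copy ColE1/pUC-type origin of replication and the β-lactamase gene under its own bla promoter, conferring ampicillin resistance. The feature table matches this, showing just four elements: the fluorescent protein coding sequence, the AmpR promoter, AmpR and the origin.

The payload is a roughly 0.7 kb synthetic coding sequence for LSS-mKate2, a constitutively fluorescent, long-Stokes-shift fluorescent protein derived from an Entacmaea quadricolor protein and noted for very low acid sensitivity. A large Stokes shift means that excitation and emission maxima are widely separated, which makes such proteins useful for multicolour experiments alongside other reporters. The insert sits between MluI and SalI sites, both of which are retained, so the part can be excised or joined to further modules. No promoter, polyadenylation signal or mammalian selection marker is annotated around the coding sequence, so the plasmid is not itself an expression vector. Instead, it acts as a donor module from which LSS-mKate2 can be combined with other parts in the collection, such as regulatory elements, to build reporter or fusion cassettes. The record does not detail the chaining scheme beyond these cloning sites.
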