Addgene plasmid #62402: MXS_LSS-mKate2
Purpose: MXS_chaining vector with LSS-mKate2
Depositing lab: Pierre Neveu. Depositing organization: European Molecular Biology Laboratory (EMBL), Heidelberg. Publication: MXS-Chaining: A Highly Efficient Cloning Platform for Imaging and Flow Cytometry Approaches in Mammalian Systems. Sladitschek HL, Neveu PA. PLoS One. 2015 Apr 24;10(4):e0124958. doi: 10.1371/journal.pone.0124958. eCollection 2015. PONE-D-15-01385 PubMed 25909630.
Backbone
  Vector backbone: MXS_chaining vector
  Backbone manufacturer: Neveu lab, Addgene plasmid #62394
  Backbone size w/o insert (bp): 1945
  Vector type: Synthetic Biology
Growth in bacteria
  Bacterial resistance: Ampicillin, 100 μg/mL
  Growth temperature: 37°C
  Growth strain: Mach1
  Copy number: High Copy
Gene/Insert
  Gene/Insert name: LSS-mKate2
  Species: Synthetic
  Insert size (bp): 711
  Cloning method: Restriction Enzyme; 5′ cloning site MluI (not destroyed); 3′ cloning site SalI (not destroyed)
  Sequencing primers: 5′ TTACCGCCTTTGAGTGAG; 3′ TTGTCTCATGAGCGGATAC
Terms and licenses: Academic/Nonprofit Terms; Industry Terms: Not Available to Industry
How to cite: MXS_LSS-mKate2 was a gift from Pierre Neveu (Addgene plasmid # 62402 ; http://n2t.net/addgene:62402 ; RRID:Addgene_62402)
