>Addgene plasmid #62402 | MXS_LSS-mKate2 | addgene partial sequence | sequence record 104638 | pBR322ori-F 5'-GGGAAACGCCTGGTATCTTT-3'
GTGATGCTCGTCAGGGGGGCGGAGCCTATGGAAAAACGCCAGCAACGCGGCCTTTTTACGGTTCCTGGCC
TTTTGCTGGCCTTTTGCTCACATGTTCTTTCCTGCGTTATCCCCTGATTCTGTGGATAACCGTATTACCG
CCTTTGAGTGAGCTGATACCGCTCGCCGCAGCCGAACGACCGAGCGCAGCGAGTCAGTGAGCCATGATAT
CAAACGCGTAACTCGAGATGAGCGAGCTGATTAAGGAGAACATGCACATGAAGCTGTACATGGAAGGCAC
CGTGAACAACCACCACTTCAAGTGCACATCCGAGGGCGAAGGCAAGCCCTACGAGGGCACCCAGACCATG
AGAATCAAGGTGGTCGAGGGCGGCCCTCTACCCTTCGCCTTCGACATCTTGGCTACCAGCTTCATGTACG
GCAGCTACACCTTCATCAACCACACCCAGGGCATCCCCGACTTCTTTAAGCAGTCCTTCCCTGAGGGCTT
CACATGGGAGAGAGTCACCACATACGAAGACGGGGGCGTGCTGACCGCTACCCAGGACACCAGCCTCCAG
GACGGTTGCCTCATCTACAACGTCAAGATCAGAGGGGTGAACTTCACATCCAACGGCCCTGTGATGCAGA
AGAAAACACTCGGCTGGGAGGCCGGCACCGAGATGCTGTACCCCGCTGACGGCGGCCT
