>Addgene plasmid #62402 | MXS_LSS-mKate2 | addgene partial sequence | sequence record 104641 | AmpSeq-F 5'-ctcatgagcggatacatatttgaa-3'
GAATTGGTCGACCTTGTGCCCCAGTTTGCTAGGGAGGTCGCAGTATCTGGCCACAGCCACCTCGTGCTGC
TCGACGTAGGTCTCTTTGTCGGCCTCCTTGATTCTTTCCAGTCTTCGGTCCACATAGTAGACGCCGGGCA
CCTTGAGATTCTTAGCGGGTTTCTTGGATCTGTATGTGCTCTTCAAGTTGCAGATCAGGTGGCCCCCGCC
CACGAGCTTCAGGGCGTCGTCAGATCTGCCTTCCAGGCCGCCGTCAGCGGGGTACAGCATCTCGGTGCCG
GCCTCCCAGCCGAGTGTTTTCTTCTGCATCACAGGGCCGTTGGATGTGAAGTTCACCCCTCTGATCTTGA
CGTTGTAGATGAGGCAACCGTCCTGGAGGCTGGTGTCCTGGGTAGCGGTCAGCACGCCCCCGTCTTCGTA
TGTGGTGACTCTCTCCCATGTGAAGCCCTCAGGGAAGGACTGCTTAAAGAAGTCGGGGATGCCCTGGGTG
TGGTTGATGAAGGTGTAGCTGCCGTACATGAAGCTGGTAGCCAAGATGTCGAAGGCGAAGGGTAGAGGGC
CGCCCTCGACCACCTTGATTCTCATGGTCTGGGTGCCCTCGTAGGGCTTGCCTTCGCCCTCGGATGTGCA
CTTGAAGTGGTGGTTGTTCACGGTGCCTTCCATGTACAGCTTCATGTGCATGTTCTCCTTAATCAGCTCG
CTCATCTCGAGTTACGCGTTTGATATCAT
